>Addgene plasmid #162119 | LentiCRISPR v2-sgAMPK alpha1 clone1 | addgene full sequence | sequence record 322879 | Addgene NGS Result
GTCGACGGATCGGGAGATCTCCCGATCCCCTATGGTGCACTCTCAGTACAATCTGCTCTGATGCCGCATA
GTTAAGCCAGTATCTGCTCCCTGCTTGTGTGTTGGAGGTCGCTGAGTAGTGCGCGAGCAAAATTTAAGCT
ACAACAAGGCAAGGCTTGACCGACAATTGCATGAAGAATCTGCTTAGGGTTAGGCGTTTTGCGCTGCTTC
GCGATGTACGGGCCAGATATACGCGTTGACATTGATTATTGACTAGTTATTAATAGTAATCAATTACGGG
GTCATTAGTTCATAGCCCATATATGGAGTTCCGCGTTACATAACTTACGGTAAATGGCCCGCCTGGCTGA
CCGCCCAACGACCCCCGCCCATTGACGTCAATAATGACGTATGTTCCCATAGTAACGCCAATAGGGACTT
TCCATTGACGTCAATGGGTGGAGTATTTACGGTAAACTGCCCACTTGGCAGTACATCAAGTGTATCATAT
GCCAAGTACGCCCCCTATTGACGTCAATGACGGTAAATGGCCCGCCTGGCATTATGCCCAGTACATGACC
TTATGGGACTTTCCTACTTGGCAGTACATCTACGTATTAGTCATCGCTATTACCATGGTGATGCGGTTTT
GGCAGTACATCAATGGGCGTGGATAGCGGTTTGACTCACGGGGATTTCCAAGTCTCCACCCCATTGACGT
CAATGGGAGTTTGTTTTGGCACCAAAATCAACGGGACTTTCCAAAATGTCGTAACAACTCCGCCCCATTG
ACGCAAATGGGCGGTAGGCGTGTACGGTGGGAGGTCTATATAAGCAGCGCGTTTTGCCTGTACTGGGTCT
CTCTGGTTAGACCAGATCTGAGCCTGGGAGCTCTCTGGCTAACTAGGGAACCCACTGCTTAAGCCTCAAT
AAAGCTTGCCTTGAGTGCTTCAAGTAGTGTGTGCCCGTCTGTTGTGTGACTCTGGTAACTAGAGATCCCT
CAGACCCTTTTAGTCAGTGTGGAAAATCTCTAGCAGTGGCGCCCGAACAGGGACTTGAAAGCGAAAGGGA
AACCAGAGGAGCTCTCTCGACGCAGGACTCGGCTTGCTGAAGCGCGCACGGCAAGAGGCGAGGGGCGGCG
ACTGGTGAGTACGCCAAAAATTTTGACTAGCGGAGGCTAGAAGGAGAGAGATGGGTGCGAGAGCGTCAGT
ATTAAGCGGGGGAGAATTAGATCGCGATGGGAAAAAATTCGGTTAAGGCCAGGGGGAAAGAAAAAATATA
AATTAAAACATATAGTATGGGCAAGCAGGGAGCTAGAACGATTCGCAGTTAATCCTGGCCTGTTAGAAAC
ATCAGAAGGCTGTAGACAAATACTGGGACAGCTACAACCATCCCTTCAGACAGGATCAGAAGAACTTAGA
TCATTATATAATACAGTAGCAACCCTCTATTGTGTGCATCAAAGGATAGAGATAAAAGACACCAAGGAAG
CTTTAGACAAGATAGAGGAAGAGCAAAACAAAAGTAAGACCACCGCACAGCAAGCGGCCGCTGATCTTCA
GACCTGGAGGAGGAGATATGAGGGACAATTGGAGAAGTGAATTATATAAATATAAAGTAGTAAAAATTGA
ACCATTAGGAGTAGCACCCACCAAGGCAAAGAGAAGAGTGGTGCAGAGAGAAAAAAGAGCAGTGGGAATA
GGAGCTTTGTTCCTTGGGTTCTTGGGAGCAGCAGGAAGCACTATGGGCGCAGCGTCAATGACGCTGACGG
TACAGGCCAGACAATTATTGTCTGGTATAGTGCAGCAGCAGAACAATTTGCTGAGGGCTATTGAGGCGCA
ACAGCATCTGTTGCAACTCACAGTCTGGGGCATCAAGCAGCTCCAGGCAAGAATCCTGGCTGTGGAAAGA
TACCTAAAGGATCAACAGCTCCTGGGGATTTGGGGTTGCTCTGGAAAACTCATTTGCACCACTGCTGTGC
CTTGGAATGCTAGTTGGAGTAATAAATCTCTGGAACAGATTTGGAATCACACGACCTGGATGGAGTGGGA
CAGAGAAATTAACAATTACACAAGCTTAATACACTCCTTAATTGAAGAATCGCAAAACCAGCAAGAAAAG
AATGAACAAGAATTATTGGAATTAGATAAATGGGCAAGTTTGTGGAATTGGTTTAACATAACAAATTGGC
TGTGGTATATAAAATTATTCATAATGATAGTAGGAGGCTTGGTAGGTTTAAGAATAGTTTTTGCTGTACT
TTCTATAGTGAATAGAGTTAGGCAGGGATATTCACCATTATCGTTTCAGACCCACCTCCCAACCCCGAGG
GGACCCGACAGGCCCGAAGGAATAGAAGAAGAAGGTGGAGAGAGAGACAGAGACAGATCCATTCGATTAG
TGAACGGATCGGCACTGCGTGCGCCAATTCTGCAGACAAATGGCAGTATTCATCCACAATTTTAAAAGAA
AAGGGGGGATTGGGGGGTACAGTGCAGGGGAAAGAATAGTAGACATAATAGCAACAGACATACAAACTAA
AGAATTACAAAAACAAATTACAAAAATTCAAAATTTTCGGGTTTATTACAGGGACAGCAGAGATCCAGTT
TGGTTAATTAAGGTACCGAGGGCCTATTTCCCATGATTCCTTCATATTTGCATATACGATACAAGGCTGT
TAGAGAGATAATTAGAATTAATTTGACTGTAAACACAAAGATATTAGTACAAAATACGTGACGTAGAAAG
TAATAATTTCTTGGGTAGTTTGCAGTTTTAAAATTATGTTTTAAAATGGACTATCATATGCTTACCGTAA
CTTGAAAGTATTTCGATTTCTTGGCTTTATATATCTTGTGGAAAGGACGAAACACCGCCAGGAACTGAGT
CTGCGCAGTTTTAGAGCTAGAAATAGCAAGTTAAAATAAGGCTAGTCCGTTATCAACTTGAAAAAGTGGC
ACCGAGTCGGTGCTTTTTTGAATTCGCTAGCTAGGTCTTGAAAGGAGTGGGAATTGGCTCCGGTGCCCGT
CAGTGGGCAGAGCGCACATCGCCCACAGTCCCCGAGAAGTTGGGGGGAGGGGTCGGCAATTGATCCGGTG
CCTAGAGAAGGTGGCGCGGGGTAAACTGGGAAAGTGATGTCGTGTACTGGCTCCGCCTTTTTCCCGAGGG
TGGGGGAGAACCGTATATAAGTGCAGTAGTCGCCGTGAACGTTCTTTTTCGCAACGGGTTTGCCGCCAGA
ACACAGGACCGGTTCTAGAGCGCTGCCACCATGGACAAGAAGTACAGCATCGGCCTGGACATCGGCACCA
ACTCTGTGGGCTGGGCCGTGATCACCGACGAGTACAAGGTGCCCAGCAAGAAATTCAAGGTGCTGGGCAA
CACCGACCGGCACAGCATCAAGAAGAACCTGATCGGAGCCCTGCTGTTCGACAGCGGCGAAACAGCCGAG
GCCACCCGGCTGAAGAGAACCGCCAGAAGAAGATACACCAGACGGAAGAACCGGATCTGCTATCTGCAAG
AGATCTTCAGCAACGAGATGGCCAAGGTGGACGACAGCTTCTTCCACAGACTGGAAGAGTCCTTCCTGGT
GGAAGAGGATAAGAAGCACGAGCGGCACCCCATCTTCGGCAACATCGTGGACGAGGTGGCCTACCACGAG
AAGTACCCCACCATCTACCACCTGAGAAAGAAACTGGTGGACAGCACCGACAAGGCCGACCTGCGGCTGA
TCTATCTGGCCCTGGCCCACATGATCAAGTTCCGGGGCCACTTCCTGATCGAGGGCGACCTGAACCCCGA
CAACAGCGACGTGGACAAGCTGTTCATCCAGCTGGTGCAGACCTACAACCAGCTGTTCGAGGAAAACCCC
ATCAACGCCAGCGGCGTGGACGCCAAGGCCATCCTGTCTGCCAGACTGAGCAAGAGCAGACGGCTGGAAA
ATCTGATCGCCCAGCTGCCCGGCGAGAAGAAGAATGGCCTGTTCGGAAACCTGATTGCCCTGAGCCTGGG
CCTGACCCCCAACTTCAAGAGCAACTTCGACCTGGCCGAGGATGCCAAACTGCAGCTGAGCAAGGACACC
TACGACGACGACCTGGACAACCTGCTGGCCCAGATCGGCGACCAGTACGCCGACCTGTTTCTGGCCGCCA
AGAACCTGTCCGACGCCATCCTGCTGAGCGACATCCTGAGAGTGAACACCGAGATCACCAAGGCCCCCCT
GAGCGCCTCTATGATCAAGAGATACGACGAGCACCACCAGGACCTGACCCTGCTGAAAGCTCTCGTGCGG
CAGCAGCTGCCTGAGAAGTACAAAGAGATTTTCTTCGACCAGAGCAAGAACGGCTACGCCGGCTACATTG
ACGGCGGAGCCAGCCAGGAAGAGTTCTACAAGTTCATCAAGCCCATCCTGGAAAAGATGGACGGCACCGA
GGAACTGCTCGTGAAGCTGAACAGAGAGGACCTGCTGCGGAAGCAGCGGACCTTCGACAACGGCAGCATC
CCCCACCAGATCCACCTGGGAGAGCTGCACGCCATTCTGCGGCGGCAGGAAGATTTTTACCCATTCCTGA
AGGACAACCGGGAAAAGATCGAGAAGATCCTGACCTTCCGCATCCCCTACTACGTGGGCCCTCTGGCCAG
GGGAAACAGCAGATTCGCCTGGATGACCAGAAAGAGCGAGGAAACCATCACCCCCTGGAACTTCGAGGAA
GTGGTGGACAAGGGCGCTTCCGCCCAGAGCTTCATCGAGCGGATGACCAACTTCGATAAGAACCTGCCCA
ACGAGAAGGTGCTGCCCAAGCACAGCCTGCTGTACGAGTACTTCACCGTGTATAACGAGCTGACCAAAGT
GAAATACGTGACCGAGGGAATGAGAAAGCCCGCCTTCCTGAGCGGCGAGCAGAAAAAGGCCATCGTGGAC
CTGCTGTTCAAGACCAACCGGAAAGTGACCGTGAAGCAGCTGAAAGAGGACTACTTCAAGAAAATCGAGT
GCTTCGACTCCGTGGAAATCTCCGGCGTGGAAGATCGGTTCAACGCCTCCCTGGGCACATACCACGATCT
GCTGAAAATTATCAAGGACAAGGACTTCCTGGACAATGAGGAAAACGAGGACATTCTGGAAGATATCGTG
CTGACCCTGACACTGTTTGAGGACAGAGAGATGATCGAGGAACGGCTGAAAACCTATGCCCACCTGTTCG
ACGACAAAGTGATGAAGCAGCTGAAGCGGCGGAGATACACCGGCTGGGGCAGGCTGAGCCGGAAGCTGAT
CAACGGCATCCGGGACAAGCAGTCCGGCAAGACAATCCTGGATTTCCTGAAGTCCGACGGCTTCGCCAAC
AGAAACTTCATGCAGCTGATCCACGACGACAGCCTGACCTTTAAAGAGGACATCCAGAAAGCCCAGGTGT
CCGGCCAGGGCGATAGCCTGCACGAGCACATTGCCAATCTGGCCGGCAGCCCCGCCATTAAGAAGGGCAT
CCTGCAGACAGTGAAGGTGGTGGACGAGCTCGTGAAAGTGATGGGCCGGCACAAGCCCGAGAACATCGTG
ATCGAAATGGCCAGAGAGAACCAGACCACCCAGAAGGGACAGAAGAACAGCCGCGAGAGAATGAAGCGGA
TCGAAGAGGGCATCAAAGAGCTGGGCAGCCAGATCCTGAAAGAACACCCCGTGGAAAACACCCAGCTGCA
GAACGAGAAGCTGTACCTGTACTACCTGCAGAATGGGCGGGATATGTACGTGGACCAGGAACTGGACATC
AACCGGCTGTCCGACTACGATGTGGACCATATCGTGCCTCAGAGCTTTCTGAAGGACGACTCCATCGACA
ACAAGGTGCTGACCAGAAGCGACAAGAACCGGGGCAAGAGCGACAACGTGCCCTCCGAAGAGGTCGTGAA
GAAGATGAAGAACTACTGGCGGCAGCTGCTGAACGCCAAGCTGATTACCCAGAGAAAGTTCGACAATCTG
ACCAAGGCCGAGAGAGGCGGCCTGAGCGAACTGGATAAGGCCGGCTTCATCAAGAGACAGCTGGTGGAAA
CCCGGCAGATCACAAAGCACGTGGCACAGATCCTGGACTCCCGGATGAACACTAAGTACGACGAGAATGA
CAAGCTGATCCGGGAAGTGAAAGTGATCACCCTGAAGTCCAAGCTGGTGTCCGATTTCCGGAAGGATTTC
CAGTTTTACAAAGTGCGCGAGATCAACAACTACCACCACGCCCACGACGCCTACCTGAACGCCGTCGTGG
GAACCGCCCTGATCAAAAAGTACCCTAAGCTGGAAAGCGAGTTCGTGTACGGCGACTACAAGGTGTACGA
CGTGCGGAAGATGATCGCCAAGAGCGAGCAGGAAATCGGCAAGGCTACCGCCAAGTACTTCTTCTACAGC
AACATCATGAACTTTTTCAAGACCGAGATTACCCTGGCCAACGGCGAGATCCGGAAGCGGCCTCTGATCG
AGACAAACGGCGAAACCGGGGAGATCGTGTGGGATAAGGGCCGGGATTTTGCCACCGTGCGGAAAGTGCT
GAGCATGCCCCAAGTGAATATCGTGAAAAAGACCGAGGTGCAGACAGGCGGCTTCAGCAAAGAGTCTATC
CTGCCCAAGAGGAACAGCGATAAGCTGATCGCCAGAAAGAAGGACTGGGACCCTAAGAAGTACGGCGGCT
TCGACAGCCCCACCGTGGCCTATTCTGTGCTGGTGGTGGCCAAAGTGGAAAAGGGCAAGTCCAAGAAACT
GAAGAGTGTGAAAGAGCTGCTGGGGATCACCATCATGGAAAGAAGCAGCTTCGAGAAGAATCCCATCGAC
TTTCTGGAAGCCAAGGGCTACAAAGAAGTGAAAAAGGACCTGATCATCAAGCTGCCTAAGTACTCCCTGT
TCGAGCTGGAAAACGGCCGGAAGAGAATGCTGGCCTCTGCCGGCGAACTGCAGAAGGGAAACGAACTGGC
CCTGCCCTCCAAATATGTGAACTTCCTGTACCTGGCCAGCCACTATGAGAAGCTGAAGGGCTCCCCCGAG
GATAATGAGCAGAAACAGCTGTTTGTGGAACAGCACAAGCACTACCTGGACGAGATCATCGAGCAGATCA
GCGAGTTCTCCAAGAGAGTGATCCTGGCCGACGCTAATCTGGACAAAGTGCTGTCCGCCTACAACAAGCA
CCGGGATAAGCCCATCAGAGAGCAGGCCGAGAATATCATCCACCTGTTTACCCTGACCAATCTGGGAGCC
CCTGCCGCCTTCAAGTACTTTGACACCACCATCGACCGGAAGAGGTACACCAGCACCAAAGAGGTGCTGG
ACGCCACCCTGATCCACCAGAGCATCACCGGCCTGTACGAGACACGGATCGACCTGTCTCAGCTGGGAGG
CGACAAGCGACCTGCCGCCACAAAGAAGGCTGGACAGGCTAAGAAGAAGAAAGATTACAAAGACGATGAC
GATAAGGGATCCGGCGCAACAAACTTCTCTCTGCTGAAACAAGCCGGAGATGTCGAAGAGAATCCTGGAC
CGACCGAGTACAAGCCCACGGTGCGCCTCGCCACCCGCGACGACGTCCCCAGGGCCGTACGCACCCTCGC
CGCCGCGTTCGCCGACTACCCCGCCACGCGCCACACCGTCGATCCGGACCGCCACATCGAGCGGGTCACC
GAGCTGCAAGAACTCTTCCTCACGCGCGTCGGGCTCGACATCGGCAAGGTGTGGGTCGCGGACGACGGCG
CCGCGGTGGCGGTCTGGACCACGCCGGAGAGCGTCGAAGCGGGGGCGGTGTTCGCCGAGATCGGCCCGCG
CATGGCCGAGTTGAGCGGTTCCCGGCTGGCCGCGCAGCAACAGATGGAAGGCCTCCTGGCGCCGCACCGG
CCCAAGGAGCCCGCGTGGTTCCTGGCCACCGTCGGAGTCTCGCCCGACCACCAGGGCAAGGGTCTGGGCA
GCGCCGTCGTGCTCCCCGGAGTGGAGGCGGCCGAGCGCGCCGGGGTGCCCGCCTTCCTGGAGACCTCCGC
GCCCCGCAACCTCCCCTTCTACGAGCGGCTCGGCTTCACCGTCACCGCCGACGTCGAGGTGCCCGAAGGA
CCGCGCACCTGGTGCATGACCCGCAAGCCCGGTGCCTGAACGCGTTAAGTCGACAATCAACCTCTGGATT
ACAAAATTTGTGAAAGATTGACTGGTATTCTTAACTATGTTGCTCCTTTTACGCTATGTGGATACGCTGC
TTTAATGCCTTTGTATCATGCTATTGCTTCCCGTATGGCTTTCATTTTCTCCTCCTTGTATAAATCCTGG
TTGCTGTCTCTTTATGAGGAGTTGTGGCCCGTTGTCAGGCAACGTGGCGTGGTGTGCACTGTGTTTGCTG
ACGCAACCCCCACTGGTTGGGGCATTGCCACCACCTGTCAGCTCCTTTCCGGGACTTTCGCTTTCCCCCT
CCCTATTGCCACGGCGGAACTCATCGCCGCCTGCCTTGCCCGCTGCTGGACAGGGGCTCGGCTGTTGGGC
ACTGACAATTCCGTGGTGTTGTCGGGGAAATCATCGTCCTTTCCTTGGCTGCTCGCCTGTGTTGCCACCT
GGATTCTGCGCGGGACGTCCTTCTGCTACGTCCCTTCGGCCCTCAATCCAGCGGACCTTCCTTCCCGCGG
CCTGCTGCCGGCTCTGCGGCCTCTTCCGCGTCTTCGCCTTCGCCCTCAGACGAGTCGGATCTCCCTTTGG
GCCGCCTCCCCGCGTCGACTTTAAGACCAATGACTTACAAGGCAGCTGTAGATCTTAGCCACTTTTTAAA
AGAAAAGGGGGGACTGGAAGGGCTAATTCACTCCCAACGAAGACAAGATCTGCTTTTTGCTTGTACTGGG
TCTCTCTGGTTAGACCAGATCTGAGCCTGGGAGCTCTCTGGCTAACTAGGGAACCCACTGCTTAAGCCTC
AATAAAGCTTGCCTTGAGTGCTTCAAGTAGTGTGTGCCCGTCTGTTGTGTGACTCTGGTAACTAGAGATC
CCTCAGACCCTTTTAGTCAGTGTGGAAAATCTCTAGCAGGGCCCGTTTAAACCCGCTGATCAGCCTCGAC
TGTGCCTTCTAGTTGCCAGCCATCTGTTGTTTGCCCCTCCCCCGTGCCTTCCTTGACCCTGGAAGGTGCC
ACTCCCACTGTCCTTTCCTAATAAAATGAGGAAATTGCATCGCATTGTCTGAGTAGGTGTCATTCTATTC
TGGGGGGTGGGGTGGGGCAGGACAGCAAGGGGGAGGATTGGGAAGACAATAGCAGGCATGCTGGGGATGC
GGTGGGCTCTATGGCTTCTGAGGCGGAAAGAACCAGCTGGGGCTCTAGGGGGTATCCCC
[124 nt withheld, positions 9300-9423]
C
[91 nt withheld, positions 9425-9515]
A
[49 nt withheld, positions 9517-9565]
CCTTTGACGTTGGAGTCCACGTTCTTT
[37 nt withheld, positions 9593-9629]
ACCCTATCTCGGTCTATTCTTTTGATTTATAAGGGATTTTGCCGATTTCGGCCTATTGGTTAAAAAATGA
GCTGATTTAACAAAAATTTAACGCGAATTAATTCTGTGGAATGTGTGTCAGTTAGGGTGTGGAAAGTCCC
CAGGCTCCCCAGCAGGCAGAAGTATGCAAAGCATGCATCTCAATTAGTCAGCAACCAGGTGTGGAAAGTC
CCCAGGCTCCCCAGCAGGCAGAAGTATGCAAAGCATGCATCTCAATTAGTCAGCAACCATAGTCCCGCCC
CTAACTCCGCCCATCCCGCCCCTAACTCCGCCCAGTTCCGCCCATTCTCCGCCCCATGGCTGACTAATTT
TTTTTATTTATGCAGAGGCCGAGGCCGCCTCTGCCTCTGAGCTATTCCAGAAGTAGTGAGGAGGCTTTTT
TGGAGGCCTAGGCTTTTGCAAAAAGCTCCCGGGAGCTTGTATATCCATTTTCGGATCTGATCAGCACGTG
TTGACAATTAATCATCGGCATAGTATATCGGCATAGTATAATACGACAAGGTGAGGAACTAAACCATGGC
CAAGTTGACCAGTGCCGTTCCGGTGCTCACCGCGCGCGACGTCGCCGGAGCGGTCGAGTTCTGGACCGAC
CGGCTCGGGTTCTCCCGGGACTTCGTGGAGGACGACTTCGCCGGTGTGGTCCGGGACGACGTGACCCTGT
TCATCAGCGCGGTCCAGGACCAGGTGGTGCCGGACAACACCCTGGCCTGGGTGTGGGTGCGCGGCCTGGA
CGAGCTGTACGCCGAGTGGTCGGAGGTCGTGTCCACGAACTTCCGGGACGCCTCCGGGCCGGCCATGACC
GAGATCGGCGAGCAGCCGTGGGGGCGGGAGTTCGCCCTGCGCGACCCGGCCGGCAACTGCGTGCACTTCG
TGGCCGAGGAGCAGGACTGACACGTGCTACGAGATTTCGATTCCACCGCCGCCTTCTATGAAAGGTTGGG
CTTCGGAATCGTTTTCCGGGACGCCGGCTGGATGATCCTCCAGCGCGGGGATCTCATGCTGGAGTTCTTC
GCCCACCCCAACTTGTTTATTGCAGCTTATAATGGTTACAAATAAAGCAATAGCATCACAAATTTCACAA
ATAAAGCATTTTTTTCACTGCATTCTAGTTGTGGTTTGTCCAAACTCATCAATGTATCTTATCATGTCTG
TATACCGTCGACCTCTAGCTAGAGCTTGGCGTAATCATGGTCATAGCTGTTTCCTGTGTGAAATTGTTAT
CCGCTCACAATTCCACACAACATACGAGCCGGAAGCATAAAGTGTAAAGCCTGGGGTGCCTAATGAGTGA
GCTAACTCACATTAATTGCGTTGCGCTCACTGCCCGCTTTCCAGTCGGGAAACCTGTCGTGCCAGCTGCA
TTAATGAATCGGCCAACGCGCGGGGAGAGGCGGTTTGCGTATTGGGCGCTCTTCCGCTTCCTCGCTCACT
GACTCGCTGCGCTCGGTCGTTCGGCTGCGGCGAGCGGTATCAGCTCACTCAAAGGCGGTAATACGGTTAT
CCACAGAATCAGGGGATAACGCAGGAAAGAACATGTGAGCAAAAGGCCAGCAAAAGGCCAGGAACCGTAA
AAAGGCCGCGTTGCTGGCGTTTTTCCATAGGCTCCGCCCCCCTGACGAGCATCACAAAAATCGACGCTCA
AGTCAGAGGTGGCGAAACCCGACAGGACTATAAAGATACCAGGCGTTTCCCCCTGGAAGCTCCCTCGTGC
GCTCTCCTGTTCCGACCCTGCCGCTTACCGGATACCTGTCCGCCTTTCTCCCTTCGGGAAGCGTGGCGCT
TTCTCATAGCTCACGCTGTAGGTATCTCAGTTCGGTGTAGGTCGTTCGCTCCAAGCTGGGCTGTGTGCAC
GAACCCCCCGTTCAGCCCGACCGCTGCGCCTTATCCGGTAACTATCGTCTTGAGTCCAACCCGGTAAGAC
ACGACTTATCGCCACTGGCAGCAGCCACTGGTAACAGGATTAGCAGAGCGAGGTATGTAGGCGGTGCTAC
AGAGTTCTTGAAGTGGTGGCCTAACTACGGCTACACTAGAAGAACAGTATTTGGTATCTGCGCTCTGCTG
AAGCCAGTTACCTTCGGAAAAAGAGTTGGTAGCTCTTGATCCGGCAAACAAACCACCGCTGGTAGCGGTG
GTTTTTTTGTTTGCAAGCAGCAGATTACGCGCAGAAAAAAAGGATCTCAAGAAGATCCTTTGATCTTTTC
TACGGGGTCTGACGCTCAGTGGAACGAAAACTCACGTTAAGGGATTTTGGTCATGAGATTATCAAAAAGG
ATCTTCACCTAGATCCTTTTAAATTAAAAATGAAGTTTTAAATCAATCTAAAGTATATATGAGTAAACTT
GGTCTGACAGTTACCAATGCTTAATCAGTGAGGCACCTATCTCAGCGATCTGTCTATTTCGTTCATCCAT
AGTTGCCTGACTCCCCGTCGTGTAGATAACTACGATACGGGAGGGCTTACCATCTGGCCCCAGTGCTGCA
ATGATACCGCGAGACCCACGCTCACCGGCTCCAGATTTATCAGCAATAAACCAGCCAGCCGGAAGGGCCG
AGCGCAGAAGTGGTCCTGCAACTTTATCCGCCTCCATCCAGTCTATTAATTGTTGCCGGGAAGCTAGAGT
AAGTAGTTCGCCAGTTAATAGTTTGCGCAACGTTGTTGCCATTGCTACAGGCATCGTGGTGTCACGCTCG
TCGTTTGGTATGGCTTCATTCAGCTCCGGTTCCCAACGATCAAGGCGAGTTACATGATCCCCCATGTTGT
GCAAAAAAGCGGTTAGCTCCTTCGGTCCTCCGATCGTTGTCAGAAGTAAGTTGGCCGCAGTGTTATCACT
CATGGTTATGGCAGCACTGCATAATTCTCTTACTGTCATGCCATCCGTAAGATGCTTTTCTGTGACTGGT
GAGTACTCAACCAAGTCATTCTGAGAATAGTGTATGCGGCGACCGAGTTGCTCTTGCCCGGCGTCAATAC
GGGATAATACCGCGCCACATAGCAGAACTTTAAAAGTGCTCATCATTGGAAAACGTTCTTCGGGGCGAAA
ACTCTCAAGGATCTTACCGCTGTTGAGATCCAGTTCGATGTAACCCACTCGTGCACCCAACTGATCTTCA
GCATCTTTTACTTTCACCAGCGTTTCTGGGTGAGCAAAAACAGGAAGGCAAAATGCCGCAAAAAAGGGAA
TAAGGGCGACACGGAAATGTTGAATACTCATACTCTTCCTTTTTCAATATTATTGAAGCATTTATCAGGG
TTATTGTCTCATGAGCGGATACATATTTGAATGTATTTAGAAAAATAAACAAATAGGGGTTCCGCGCACA
TTTCCCCGAAAAGTGCCACCTGAC
Features (pLannotate 1.2.2; 33 found; start..end, strand, type, name):
     31..83      -  misc_feature   bom (fragment): basis of mobility region from pBR322
    238..617     +  enhancer       CMV enhancer: human cytomegalovirus immediate early enhancer
    618..817     +  promoter       CMV promoter: human cytomegalovirus (CMV) immediate early promoter
    835..1015    +  LTR            5' LTR (truncated): truncated 5' long terminal repeat (LTR) from HIV-1
   1062..1187    +  misc_feature   HIV-1 Ψ: packaging signal of human immunodeficiency virus type 1
   1171..1534    +  CDS            HIV-1 gag (fragment): gag protein from human immunodeficiency virus 1; gag
   1680..1913    +  misc_feature   RRE: The Rev response element (RRE) of HIV-1 allows for Rev-dependent mRNA export from the nucleus to the cytoplasm.
   2290..2390    +  CDS            Rev (fragment): human immunodeficiency virus 1 (HIV-1) Rev protein; rev; enhances nuclear export of unspliced and incompletely spliced viral mRNAs
   2440..2557    +  misc_feature   cPPT/CTS: central polypurine tract and central termination sequence of HIV-1
   2608..2848    +  promoter       U6 promoter: RNA polymerase III promoter for human U6 snRNA
   2878..2953    +  misc_RNA       gRNA scaffold: guide RNA scaffold for the Streptococcus pyogenes CRISPR/Cas9 system
   2971..2989    +  CDS            small t antigen (fragment): SV40 (simian virus 40) small t antigen
   3015..3226    +  promoter       EF-1α core promoter: core promoter for human elongation factor EF-1α
   3251..7354    +  CDS            Cas9: Cas9 (Csn1) endonuclease from the Streptococcus pyogenes Type II CRISPR/Cas system generates RNA-guided double strand breaks in DNA
   7492..8089    +  CDS            PuroR (fragment): puromycin N-acetyltransferase; pac from Streptomyces; confers resistance to puromycin
   8105..8693    +  misc_feature   WPRE: woodchuck hepatitis virus posttranscriptional regulatory element
   8744..8763    +  misc_feature   cPPT/CTS (fragment): central polypurine tract and central termination sequence of HIV-1
   8765..8998    +  LTR            3' LTR (ΔU3): self-inactivating 3' long terminal repeat (LTR) from HIV-1
   9030..9254    +  polyA_signal   bGH poly(A) signal: bovine growth hormone polyadenylation signal
   9258..9279    +  promoter       SV40 promoter (fragment): SV40 enhancer and early promoter
   9300..9728    +  rep_origin     f1 ori (sequence partly withheld): f1 bacteriophage origin of replication; arrow indicates direction of (+) strand synthesis
   9742..10071   +  promoter       SV40 promoter: SV40 enhancer and early promoter
  10119..10166   +  promoter       EM7 promoter: synthetic bacterial promoter&nbsp
  10185..10559   +  CDS            BleoR: antibiotic-binding protein; Sh ble from Streptoalloteichus hindustanus; confers resistance to bleomycin, phleomycin, and Zeocin™
  10569..10694   +  CDS            ble (fragment): BLE_KLEPN - Experimental evidence at protein level: Swiss-Prot protein existence level 1. Binding protein with a strong affinity to the bleomycin family of antibiotics. Binds to CL990; an antimitotic-antibiotic compound. From Klebsiella pneumoniae.
  10689..10810   +  polyA_signal   SV40 poly(A) signal: SV40 polyadenylation signal
  10881..10903   -  protein_bind   lac operator (fragment): The lac repressor binds to the lac operator to inhibit transcription in E. coli. This inhibition can be relieved by adding lactose or isopropyl-β-D-thiogalactopyranoside (IPTG). lac repressor encoded by lacI
  10907..10937   -  promoter       lac promoter: promoter for the E. coli lac operon
  10952..10973   -  protein_bind   CAP binding site: CAP binding activates transcription in the presence of cAMP. E. coli catabolite activator protein
  10986..11078   -  CDS            lacI (fragment): lac repressor; lacI; The lac repressor binds to the lac operator to inhibit transcription in E. coli. This inhibition can be relieved by adding lactose or isopropyl-β-D-thiogalactopyranoside (IPTG).
  11261..11849   -  rep_origin     ori: high-copy-number ColE1/pMB1/pBR322/pUC origin of replication
  12020..12880   -  CDS            AmpR: β-lactamase; bla; confers resistance to ampicillin, carbenicillin, and related antibiotics
  12881..12985   -  promoter       AmpR promoter: bla
