[The description below was written by a language model from this plasmid's Addgene catalogue record and pLannotate feature annotations shown in this document.]
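Description:
LentiCRISPR v2-sgAMPK alpha1 clone1 is a third-generation-style, self-inactivating HIV-1 lentiviral transfer plasmid built on the lentiCRISPR v2 backbone, delivering both Cas9 and a single guide RNA against human PRKAA1, the gene encoding the AMPK alpha1 catalytic subunit. In bacteria it is maintained through a high-copy ColE1/pUC-type origin with ampicillin resistance (AmpR under its own bla promoter). The backbone also carries an f1 origin and an SV40/EM7-driven BleoR cassette with an SV40 poly(A) signal, both lying outside the viral genome.

The packaged region begins with a CMV enhancer/promoter fused to a truncated 5' LTR, which drives genomic RNA production in packaging cells. It is followed by the Ψ packaging signal with a gag fragment, the RRE for Rev-dependent nuclear export, and the cPPT/CTS. Downstream, a human U6 Pol III promoter transcribes the 20-nt PRKAA1-targeting spacer, which the record says was inserted by Gibson cloning, joined to the S. pyogenes gRNA scaffold. A separate EF-1α core promoter drives S. pyogenes Cas9 and then a puromycin N-acetyltransferase coding sequence in the same orientation. The feature table does not annotate the linker between them, although no separate promoter is listed for the puromycin marker. A WPRE enhances transcript expression, and the ΔU3 3' LTR, followed by a bGH poly(A) signal, renders the integrated provirus transcriptionally self-inactivating.

The construct allows one-vector transduction of human cells, puromycin selection, and Cas9-mediated disruption of AMPK alpha1. The associated work examined how energy-stress-induced AMPK activation affects ferroptosis. The "clone1" designation suggests it is one of several guides, though the record does not describe the others.
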