Addgene plasmid #162119: LentiCRISPR v2-sgAMPK alpha1 clone1
Purpose: Lentiviral sgRNA plasmid targeting human AMPK alpha1
Depositing lab: Boyi Gan. Depositing organization: University of Texas MD Anderson Cancer Center. Publication: Energy-stress-mediated AMPK activation inhibits ferroptosis. Lee H, Zandkarimi F, Zhang Y, Meena JK, Kim J, Zhuang L, Tyagi S, Ma L, Westbrook TF, Steinberg GR, Nakada D, Stockwell BR, Gan B. Nat Cell Biol. 2020 Feb;22(2):225-234. doi: 10.1038/s41556-020-0461-8. Epub 2020 Feb 6. PubMed 32029897.
Backbone
  Vector backbone: lentiCRISPR v2
  Vector type: Lentiviral
  Selectable markers: Puromycin
Growth in bacteria
  Bacterial resistance: Ampicillin, 100 μg/mL
  Growth temperature: 37°C
  Growth strain: NEB Stable
  Copy number: High Copy
Gene/Insert
  Gene/Insert name: sgAMPK alpha1
  gRNA/shRNA sequence: CCAGGAACTGAGTCTGCGCA
  Species: H. sapiens (human)
  Entrez Gene: PRKAA1 (a.k.a. AMPK, AMPK alpha 1, AMPKa1)
  Cloning method: Gibson Cloning
Terms and licenses: Academic/Nonprofit Terms; Industry Terms: Not Available to Industry
How to cite: LentiCRISPR v2-sgAMPK alpha1 clone1 was a gift from Boyi Gan (Addgene plasmid # 162119 ; http://n2t.net/addgene:162119 ; RRID:Addgene_162119)
